>Addgene plasmid #128167 | pCAGGS-mTagBFP2-T2A-sfGFP-GSAx9-iCre-ERT2 | addgene full sequence | sequence record 247957 | Addgene NGS Result
GACATTGATTATTGACTAGTTATTAATAGTAATCAATTACGGGGTCATTAGTTCATAGCCCATATATGGA
GTTCCGCGTTACATAACTTACGGTAAATGGCCCGCCTGGCTGACCGCCCAACGACCCCCGCCCATTGACG
TCAATAATGACGTATGTTCCCATAGTAACGCCAATAGGGACTTTCCATTGACGTCAATGGGTGGAGTATT
TACGGTAAACTGCCCACTTGGCAGTACATCAAGTGTATCATATGCCAAGTACGCCCCCTATTGACGTCAA
TGACGGTAAATGGCCCGCCTGGCATTATGCCCAGTACATGACCTTATGGGACTTTCCTACTTGGCAGTAC
ATCTACGTATTAGTCATCGCTATTACCATGGTCGAGGTGAGCCCCACGTTCTGCTTCACTCTCCCCATCT
CCCCCCCCTCCCCACCCCCAATTTTGTATTTATTTATTTTTTAATTATTTTGTGCAGCGATGGGGGCGGG
GGGGGGGGGGGGGCGCGCGCCAGGCGGGGCGGGGCGGGGCGGGGGGCGGGGCGGGGCGAGGCGGAGAGGT
GCGGCGGCAGCCAATCAGAGCGGCGCGCTCCGAAAGTTTCCTTTTATGGCGAGGCGGCGGCGGCGGCGGC
CCTATAAAAAGCGAAGCGCGCGGCGGGCGGGAGTCGCTGCGCGCTGCCTTCGCCCCGTGCCCCGCTCCGC
CGCCGCCTCGCGCCGCCCGCCCCGGCTCTGACTGACCGCGTTACTCCCACAGGTGAGCGGGCGGGACGGC
CCTTCTCCTCCGGGCTGTAATTAGCGCTTGGTTTAATGACGGCTTGTTTCTTTTCTGTGGCTGCGTGAAA
GCCTTGAGGGGCTCCGGGAGGGCCCTTTGTGCGGGGGGAGCGGCTCGGGGGGTGCGTGCGTGTGTGTGTG
CGTGGGGAGCGCCGCGTGCGGCTCCGCGCTGCCCGGCGGCTGTGAGCGCTGCGGGCGCGGCGCGGGGCTT
TGTGCGCTCCGCAGTGTGCGCGAGGGGAGCGCGGCCGGGGGCGGTGCCCCGCGGTGCGGGGGGGGCTGCG
AGGGGAACAAAGGCTGCGTGCGGGGTGTGTGCGTGGGGGGGTGAGCAGGGGGTGTGGGCGCGTCGGTCGG
GCTGCAACCCCCCCTGCACCCCCCTCCCCGAGTTGCTGAGCACGGCCCGGCTTCGGGTGCGGGGCTCCGT
ACGGGGCGTGGCGCGGGGCTCGCCGTGCCGGGCGGGGGGTGGCGGCAGGTGGGGGTGCCGGGCGGGGCGG
GGCCGCCTCGGGCCGGGGAGGGCTCGGGGGAGGGGCGCGGCGGCCCCCGGAGCGCCGGCGGCTGTCGAGG
CGCGGCGAGCCGCAGCCATTGCCTTTTATGGTAATCGTGCGAGAGGGCGCAGGGACTTCCTTTGTCCCAA
ATCTGTGCGGAGCCGAAATCTGGGAGGCGCCGCCGCACCCCCTCTAGCGGGCGCGGGGCGAAGCGGTGCG
GCGCCGGCAGGAAGGAAATGGGCGGGGAGGGCCTTCGTGCGTCGCCGCGCCGCCGTCCCCTTCTCCCTCT
CCAGCCTCGGGGCTGTCCGCGGGGGGACGGCTGCCTTCGGGGGGGACGGGGCAGGGCGGGGTTCGGCTTC
TGGCGTGTGACCGGCGGCTCTAGAGCCTCTGCTAACCATGTTCATGCCTTCTTCTTTTTCCTACAGCTCC
TGGGCAACGTGCTGGTTATTGTGCTGTCTCATCATTTTGGCAAAGAATTCGCCATGGTGTCTAAGGGCGA
AGAGCTGATTAAGGAGAACATGCACATGAAGCTGTACATGGAGGGCACCGTGGACAACCATCACTTCAAG
TGCACATCCGAGGGCGAAGGCAAGCCCTACGAGGGCACCCAGACCATGAGAATCAAGGTGGTCGAGGGCG
GCCCTCTCCCCTTCGCCTTCGACATCCTGGCTACTAGCTTCCTCTACGGCAGCAAGACCTTCATCAACCA
CACCCAGGGCATCCCCGACTTCTTCAAGCAGTCCTTCCCTGAGGGCTTCACATGGGAGAGAGTCACCACA
TACGAAGACGGGGGCGTGCTGACCGCTACCCAGGACACCAGCCTCCAGGACGGCTGCCTCATCTACAACG
TCAAGATCAGAGGGGTGAACTTCACATCCAACGGCCCTGTGATGCAGAAGAAAACACTCGGCTGGGAGGC
CTTCACCGAGACGCTGTACCCCGCTGACGGCGGCCTGGAAGGCAGAAACGACATGGCCCTGAAGCTCGTG
GGCGGGAGCCATCTGATCGCAAACGCCAAGACCACATATAGATCCAAGAAACCCGCTAAGAACCTCAAGA
TGCCTGGCGTCTACTATGTGGACTACAGACTGGAAAGAATCAAGGAGGCCAACAACGAGACCTACGTCGA
GCAGCACGAGGTGGCAGTGGCCAGATACTGCGACCTCCCTAGCAAACTGGGGCACAAGCTTAATGGCGGC
TCCGGCGGCCGCTCCGAGGGCCGCGGCAGCCTGCTGACATGCGGCGACGTGGAAGAGAACCCTGGCCCTG
CTCCTGGCAGCACAATGAGCAAAGGAGAAGAACTTTTCACTGGAGTTGTCCCAATTCTTGTTGAATTAGA
TGGTGATGTTAATGGGCACAAATTTTCTGTCCGTGGAGAGGGTGAAGGTGATGCTACAAACGGAAAACTC
ACCCTTAAATTTATTTGCACTACTGGAAAACTACCTGTTCCGTGGCCAACACTTGTCACTACTCTGACCT
ATGGTGTTCAATGCTTTTCCCGTTATCCGGATCACATGAAACGGCATGACTTTTTCAAGAGTGCCATGCC
CGAAGGTTATGTACAGGAACGCACTATATCTTTCAAAGATGACGGGACCTACAAGACGCGTGCTGAAGTC
AAGTTTGAAGGTGATACCCTTGTTAATCGTATCGAGTTAAAGGGTATTGATTTTAAAGAAGATGGAAACA
TTCTTGGACACAAACTCGAGTACAACTTTAACTCACACAATGTATACATCACGGCAGACAAACAAAAGAA
TGGAATCAAAGCTAACTTCAAAATTCGCCACAACGTTGAAGATGGTTCCGTTCAACTAGCAGACCATTAT
CAACAAAATACTCCAATTGGCGATGGCCCTGTCCTTTTACCAGACAACCATTACCTGTCGACACAATCTG
TCCTTTCGAAAGATCCCAACGAAAAGCGTGACCACATGGTCCTTCTTGAGTTTGTAACTGCTGCTGGGAT
TACACATGGCATGGATGAGCTCTACAAAGGAAGCGCTGGCTCCGCCGCAGGGTCTGGGAGTGCCGGCTCC
GCTGCAGGAAGCGGATCTGCCGGCAGCGCAGCTGGGTCCAACCTGCTGACTGTGCACCAAAACCTGCCTG
CCCTCCCTGTGGATGCCACCTCTGATGAAGTCAGGAAGAACCTGATGGACATGTTCAGGGACAGGCAGGC
CTTCTCTGAACACACCTGGAAGATGCTCCTGTCTGTGTGCAGATCCTGGGCTGCCTGGTGCAAGCTGAAC
AACAGGAAATGGTTCCCTGCTGAACCTGAGGATGTGAGGGACTACCTCCTGTACCTGCAAGCCAGAGGCC
TGGCTGTGAAGACCATCCAACAGCACCTGGGCCAGCTCAACATGCTGCACAGGAGATCTGGCCTGCCTCG
CCCTTCTGACTCCAATGCTGTGTCCCTGGTGATGAGGAGAATCAGAAAGGAGAATGTGGATGCTGGGGAG
AGAGCCAAGCAGGCCCTGGCCTTTGAACGCACTGACTTTGACCAAGTCAGATCCCTGATGGAGAACTCTG
ACAGATGCCAGGACATCAGGAACCTGGCCTTCCTGGGCATTGCCTACAACACCCTGCTGCGCATTGCCGA
AATTGCCAGAATCAGAGTGAAGGACATCTCCCGCACCGATGGTGGGAGAATGCTGATCCACATTGGCAGG
ACCAAGACCCTGGTGTCCACAGCTGGTGTGGAGAAGGCCCTGTCCCTGGGGGTTACCAAGCTGGTGGAGA
GATGGATCTCTGTGTCTGGTGTGGCTGATGACCCCAACAACTACCTGTTCTGCCGGGTCAGAAAGAATGG
TGTGGCTGCCCCTTCTGCCACCTCCCAACTGTCCACCCGGGCCCTGGAAGGGATCTTTGAGGCCACCCAC
CGCCTGATCTATGGTGCCAAGGATGACTCTGGGCAGAGATACCTGGCCTGGTCTGGCCACTCTGCCAGAG
TGGGTGCTGCCAGGGACATGGCCAGGGCTGGTGTGTCCATCCCTGAAATCATGCAGGCTGGTGGCTGGAC
CAATGTGAACATTGTGATGAACTACATCAGAAACCTGGACTCTGAGACTGGGGCCATGGTGAGGCTGCTA
GAGGATGGGGACCTCGAGCCATCTGCTGGAGACATGAGAGCTGCCAACCTTTGGCCAAGCCCGCTCATGA
TCAAACGCTCTAAGAAGAACAGCCTGGCCTTGTCCCTGACGGCCGACCAGATGGTCAGTGCCTTGTTGGA
TGCTGAGCCCCCCATACTCTATTCCGAGTATGATCCTACCAGACCCTTCAGTGAAGCTTCGATGATGGGC
TTACTGACCAACCTGGCAGACAGGGAGCTGGTTCACATGATCAACTGGGCGAAGAGGGTGCCAGGCTTTG
TGGATTTGACCCTCCATGATCAGGTCCACCTTCTAGAATGTGCCTGGCTAGAGATCCTGATGATTGGTCT
CGTCTGGCGCTCCATGGAGCACCCAGTGAAGCTACTGTTTGCTCCTAACTTGCTCTTGGACAGGAACCAG
GGAAAATGTGTAGAGGGCATGGTGGAGATCTTCGACATGCTGCTGGCTACATCATCTCGGTTCCGCATGA
TGAATCTGCAGGGAGAGGAGTTTGTGTGCCTCAAATCTATTATTTTGCTTAATTCTGGAGTGTACACATT
TCTGTCCAGCACCCTGAAGTCTCTGGAAGAGAAGGACCATATCCACCGAGTCCTGGACAAGATCACAGAC
ACTTTGATCCACCTGATGGCCAAGGCAGGCCTGACCCTGCAGCAGCAGCACCAGCGGCTGGCCCAGCTCC
TCCTCATCCTCTCCCACATCAGGCACATGAGTAACAAAGGCATGGAGCATCTGTACAGCATGAAGTGCAA
GAACGTGGTGCCCCTCTATGACCTGCTGCTGGAGGCGGCGGACGCCCACCGCCTACATGCGCCCACTAGC
CGTGGAGGGGCATCCGTGGAGGAGACGGACCAAAGCCACTTGGCCACTGCGGGCTCTACTTCATCGCATT
CCTTGCAAAAGTATTACATCACGGGGGAGGCAGAGGGTTTCCCTGCCACAGCTTGAGGCGCGCCGGATCT
TTTTCCCTCTGCCAAAAATTATGGGGACATCATGAAGCCCCTTGAGCATCTGACTTCTGGCTAATAAAGG
AAATTTATTTTCATTGCAATAGTGTGTTGGAATTTTTTGTGTCTCTCACTCGGAAGGACATATGGGAGGG
CAAATCATTTAAAACATCAGAATGAGTATTTGGTTTAGAGTTTGGCAACATATGCCCATATGCTGGCTGC
CATGAACAAAGGTTGGCTATAAAGAGGTCATCAGTATATGAAACAGCCCCCTGCTGTCCATTCCTTATTC
CATAGAAAAGCCTTGACTTGAGGTTAGATTTTTTTTATATTTTGTTTTGTGTTATTTTTTTCTTTAACAT
CCCTAAAATTTTCCTTACATGTTTTACTAGCCAGATTTTTCCTCCTCTCCTGACTACTCCCAGTCATAGC
TGTCCCTCTTCTCTTATGGAGATCCCTCGACCTGCAGCCCAAGCTTGGCGTAATCATGGTCATAGCTGTT
TCCTGTGTGAAATTGTTATCCGCTCACAATTCCACACAACATACGAGCCGGAAGCATAAAGTGTAAAGCC
TGGGGTGCCTAATGAGTGAGCTAACTCACATTAATTGCGTTGCGCTCACTGCCCGCTTTCCAGTCGGGAA
ACCTGTCGTGCCAGCGGATCCGCATCTCAATTAGTCAGCAACCATAGTCCCGCCCCTAACTCCGCCCATC
CCGCCCCTAACTCCGCCCAGTTCCGCCCATTCTCCGCCCCATGGCTGACTAATTTTTTTTATTTATGCAG
AGGCCGAGGCCGCCTCGGCCTCTGAGCTATTCCAGAAGTAGTGAGGAGGCTTTTTTGGAGGCCTAGGCTT
TTGCAAAAAGCTAACTTGTTTATTGCAGCTTATAATGGTTACAAATAAAGCAATAGCATCACAAATTTCA
CAAATAAAGCATTTTTTTCACTGCATTCTAGTTGTGGTTTGTCCAAACTCATCAATGTATCTTATCATGT
CTGGATCCGCTGCATTAATGAATCGGCCAACGCGCGGGGAGAGGCGGTTTGCGTATTGGGCGCTCTTCCG
CTTCCTCGCTCACTGACTCGCTGCGCTCGGTCGTTCGGCTGCGGCGAGCGGTATCAGCTCACTCAAAGGC
GGTAATACGGTTATCCACAGAATCAGGGGATAACGCAGGAAAGAACATGTGAGCAAAAGGCCAGCAAAAG
GCCAGGAACCGTAAAAAGGCCGCGTTGCTGGCGTTTTTCCATAGGCTCCGCCCCCCTGACGAGCATCACA
AAAATCGACGCTCAAGTCAGAGGTGGCGAAACCCGACAGGACTATAAAGATACCAGGCGTTTCCCCCTGG
AAGCTCCCTCGTGCGCTCTCCTGTTCCGACCCTGCCGCTTACCGGATACCTGTCCGCCTTTCTCCCTTCG
GGAAGCGTGGCGCTTTCTCATAGCTCACGCTGTAGGTATCTCAGTTCGGTGTAGGTCGTTCGCTCCAAGC
TGGGCTGTGTGCACGAACCCCCCGTTCAGCCCGACCGCTGCGCCTTATCCGGTAACTATCGTCTTGAGTC
CAACCCGGTAAGACACGACTTATCGCCACTGGCAGCAGCCACTGGTAACAGGATTAGCAGAGCGAGGTAT
GTAGGCGGTGCTACAGAGTTCTTGAAGTGGTGGCCTAACTACGGCTACACTAGAAGAACAGTATTTGGTA
TCTGCGCTCTGCTGAAGCCAGTTACCTTCGGAAAAAGAGTTGGTAGCTCTTGATCCGGCAAACAAACCAC
CGCTGGTAGCGGTGGTTTTTTTGTTTGCAAGCAGCAGATTACGCGCAGAAAAAAAGGATCTCAAGAAGAT
CCTTTGATCTTTTCTACGGGGTCTGACGCTCAGTGGAACGAAAACTCACGTTAAGGGATTTTGGTCATGA
GATTATCAAAAAGGATCTTCACCTAGATCCTTTTAAATTAAAAATGAAGTTTTAAATCAATCTAAAGTAT
ATATGAGTAAACTTGGTCTGACAGTTACCAATGCTTAATCAGTGAGGCACCTATCTCAGCGATCTGTCTA
TTTCGTTCATCCATAGTTGCCTGACTCCCCGTCGTGTAGATAACTACGATACGGGAGGGCTTACCATCTG
GCCCCAGTGCTGCAATGATACCGCGAGACCCACGCTCACCGGCTCCAGATTTATCAGCAATAAACCAGCC
AGCCGGAAGGGCCGAGCGCAGAAGTGGTCCTGCAACTTTATCCGCCTCCATCCAGTCTATTAATTGTTGC
CGGGAAGCTAGAGTAAGTAGTTCGCCAGTTAATAGTTTGCGCAACGTTGTTGCCATTGCTACAGGCATCG
TGGTGTCACGCTCGTCGTTTGGTATGGCTTCATTCAGCTCCGGTTCCCAACGATCAAGGCGAGTTACATG
ATCCCCCATGTTGTGCAAAAAAGCGGTTAGCTCCTTCGGTCCTCCGATCGTTGTCAGAAGTAAGTTGGCC
GCAGTGTTATCACTCATGGTTATGGCAGCACTGCATAATTCTCTTACTGTCATGCCATCCGTAAGATGCT
TTTCTGTGACTGGTGAGTACTCAACCAAGTCATTCTGAGAATAGTGTATGCGGCGACCGAGTTGCTCTTG
CCCGGCGTCAATACGGGATAATACCGCGCCACATAGCAGAACTTTAAAAGTGCTCATCATTGGAAAACGT
TCTTCGGGGCGAAAACTCTCAAGGATCTTACCGCTGTTGAGATCCAGTTCGATGTAACCCACTCGTGCAC
CCAACTGATCTTCAGCATCTTTTACTTTCACCAGCGTTTCTGGGTGAGCAAAAACAGGAAGGCAAAATGC
CGCAAAAAAGGGAATAAGGGCGACACGGAAATGTTGAATACTCATACTCTTCCTTTTTCAATATTATTGA
AGCATTTATCAGGGTTATTGTCTCATGAGCGGATACATATTTGAATGTATTTAGAAAAATAAACAAATAG
GGGTTCCGCGCACATTTCCCCGAAAAGTGCCACCTGGGTC
Features (pLannotate 1.2.2; 20 found; start..end, strand, type, name):
      1..380     +  enhancer       CMV enhancer: human cytomegalovirus immediate early enhancer
    382..659     +  promoter       chicken β-actin promoter: No description available
    660..1676    +  intron         chimeric intron: chimera between introns from chicken β-actin and rabbit β-globin
   1674..1730    +  CDS            HBB (fragment): HBB_LEPEU - Experimental evidence at protein level: Swiss-Prot protein existence level 1. Involved in oxygen transport from the lung to the various peripheral tissues. From Lepus europaeus (European hare).
   1734..2444    +  CDS            mTagBFP2: mTagBFP2 is a basic (constitutively fluorescent) blue fluorescent protein published in 2011, derived from Entacmaea quadricolor. It is reported to be a very rapidly-maturing monomer with very low acid sensitivity.
   2535..3248    +  CDS            Superfolder GFP: Superfolder GFP is a basic (constitutively fluorescent) green fluorescent protein published in 2005, derived from Aequorea victoria. It is reported to be a very rapidly-maturing weak dimer.
   3330..4352    +  CDS            cre: RECR_BPP1 - Experimental evidence at protein level: Swiss-Prot protein existence level 1. Catalyzes site-specific recombination between two 34-base- pair LOXP sites. Its role is to maintain the phage genome as a monomeric unit-copy plasmid in the lysogenic state. From Escherichia phage P1 (Bacteriophage P1).
   4365..5300    +  CDS            ERT2: mutated ligand-binding domain of the human estrogen receptor (Feil et al., 1997)
   5383..5438    +  polyA_signal   β-globin poly(A) signal: rabbit β-globin polyadenylation signal (Gil and Proudfoot, 1987)
   5823..5839    -  protein_bind   lac operator: The lac repressor binds to the lac operator to inhibit transcription in E. coli. This inhibition can be relieved by adding lactose or isopropyl-β-D-thiogalactopyranoside (IPTG). lac repressor encoded by lacI
   5847..5877    -  promoter       lac promoter: promoter for the E. coli lac operon
   5892..5913    -  protein_bind   CAP binding site: CAP binding activates transcription in the presence of cAMP. E. coli catabolite activator protein
   5926..5965    -  CDS            lacI (fragment): lac repressor; lacI; The lac repressor binds to the lac operator to inhibit transcription in E. coli. This inhibition can be relieved by adding lactose or isopropyl-β-D-thiogalactopyranoside (IPTG).
   5972..5994    +  promoter       SV40 promoter (fragment): SV40 enhancer and early promoter
   6018..6153    +  rep_origin     SV40 ori: SV40 origin of replication
   6173..6307    +  polyA_signal   SV40 poly(A) signal: SV40 polyadenylation signal
   6309..6363    -  CDS            lacI (fragment): lac repressor; lacI; The lac repressor binds to the lac operator to inhibit transcription in E. coli. This inhibition can be relieved by adding lactose or isopropyl-β-D-thiogalactopyranoside (IPTG).
   6546..7134    -  rep_origin     ori: high-copy-number ColE1/pMB1/pBR322/pUC origin of replication
   7305..8165    -  CDS            AmpR: β-lactamase; bla; confers resistance to ampicillin, carbenicillin, and related antibiotics
   8166..8270    -  promoter       AmpR promoter: bla
