[The description below was written by a language model from this plasmid's Addgene catalogue record and pLannotate feature annotations shown in this document.]
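Description:
pCAGGS-mTagBFP2-T2A-sfGFP-GSAx9-iCre-ERT2 is an 8.3 kb mammalian expression plasmid built on the pCAGGS backbone. It is propagated in E. coli through a high-copy ColE1/pUC-type origin and selected with ampicillin via the AmpR (β-lactamase) cassette. The backbone also carries remnants of lac regulatory sequence (lac promoter, operator, CAP site and short lacI fragments) and an SV40 origin with an SV40 poly(A) signal; the SV40 origin can support episomal replication in cells expressing large T antigen.

The payload is a single synthetic open reading frame driven by the CAG promoter, annotated as the CMV immediate-early enhancer, the chicken β-actin promoter and a chimeric β-actin/β-globin intron, and terminated by the rabbit β-globin polyadenylation signal. The transcript encodes monomeric blue fluorescent mTagBFP2, followed by a T2A self-cleaving peptide (named in the construct but not separately annotated; it would fall in the gap between the two fluorescent protein annotations) and then a fusion of superfolder GFP, a GSAx9 flexible linker, codon-improved Cre (iCre) and the ERT2 mutant estrogen receptor ligand-binding domain. Ribosomal skipping at T2A yields free mTagBFP2 as a bright marker of expressing cells alongside the sfGFP-iCre-ERT2 fusion, whose recombinase activity on loxP sites is held in check until a tamoxifen-type ligand binds ERT2.

According to the depositor, the clean GSAx9 linker is similar in length to a mutated P2A sequence in a related sfGFP-iCre-ERT2 plasmid, which suggests it serves as a comparison construct. The sfGFP signal from the fusion is dim, not visible by eye but detectable by flow cytometry.
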