Addgene plasmid #128167: pCAGGS-mTagBFP2-T2A-sfGFP-GSAx9-iCre-ERT2
Purpose: Monomeric TagBFP2 and sfGFP-iCre-ERT2 recombinase (PAPGSTM N-terminus, GSAx9 linker)
Depositing lab: Mario Capecchi. Depositing organization: University of Utah. Publication: Lrig1 expression prospectively identifies stem cells in the ventricular-subventricular zone that are neurogenic throughout adult life. Nam HS, Capecchi MR. Neural Dev. 2020 Mar 17;15(1):3. doi: 10.1186/s13064-020-00139-5. PubMed 32183906.
Backbone
  Vector backbone: pCAGGS
  Vector type: Mammalian Expression, Cre/Lox
Growth in bacteria
  Bacterial resistance: Ampicillin, 100 μg/mL
  Growth temperature: 30°C
  Growth strain: DH10B
  Copy number: High Copy
Gene/Insert
  Gene/Insert name: mTagBFP2-T2A-sfGFP-GSAx9-iCre-ERT2
  Species: Synthetic
Resource information
  A portion of this plasmid was derived from a plasmid made by: pCAGGS is from BCCM/LMBP. mTagBFP2 is from Michael Davidson. sfGFP is from Sandia Biotech. iCre is from Rolf Sprengel. ERT2 is from Pierre Chambon.
Terms and licenses: Academic/Nonprofit Terms; Industry Terms: Not Available to Industry
Depositor comments: Linker between sfGFP and iCre-ERT2 is a clean GSAx9 sequence, similar in length to the mutated P2A sequence in the plasmid pCAG-sfGFP-iCre-ERT2 (#125749). The sfGFP fluorescence from the sfGFP-iCre-ERT2 is dim, as described in Nam and Capecchi, 2020 (https://doi.org/10.1186/s13064-020-00139-5) and a Figshare page (https://doi.org/10.6084/m9.figshare.13218437.v35) In short, it is not visible to the eyes, but can be detected with flow cytometry.
How to cite: pCAGGS-mTagBFP2-T2A-sfGFP-GSAx9-iCre-ERT2 was a gift from Mario Capecchi (Addgene plasmid # 128167 ; http://n2t.net/addgene:128167 ; RRID:Addgene_128167)
